>Addgene plasmid #129949 | pRDAX-216 N-Tag Venus173/155[1] L10 FKBP EBPF2 | depositor full sequence | sequence record 249327 | Full Sequence
GCCTGCCTCCAGGCCTCAATATTGGCCATTAGCCATATTATTCATTGGTTATATAGCATAAATCAATATT
GGCTATTGGCCATTGCATACGTTGTATCTATATCATAATATGTACATTTATATTGGCTCATGTCCAATAT
GACCGCCATGTTGGCATTGATTATTGACTAGTTATTAATAGTAATCAATTACGGGGTCATTAGTTCATAG
CCCATATATGGAGTTCCGCGTTACATAACTTACGGTAAATGGCCCGCCTGGCTGACCGCCCAACGACCCC
CGCCCATTGACGTCAATAATGACGTATGTTCCCATAGTAACGCCAATAGGGACTTTCCATTGACGTCAAT
GGGTGGAGTATTTACGGTAAACTGCCCACTTGGCAGTACATCAAGTGTATCATATGCCAAGTCCGCCCCC
TATTGACGTCAATGACGGTAAATGGCCCGCCTGGCATTATGCCCAGTACATGACCTTACGGGACTTTCCT
ACTTGGCAGTACATCTACGTATTAGTCATCGCTATTACCATGGTGATGCGGTTTTGGCAGTACACCAATG
GGCGTGGATAGCGGTTTGACTCACGGGGATTTCCAAGTCTCCACCCCATTGACGTCAATGGGAGTTTGTT
TTGGCACCAAAATCAACGGGACTTTCCAAAATGTCGTAATAACCCCGCCCCGTTGACGCAAATGGGCGGT
AGGCGTGTACGGTGGGAGGTCTATATAAGCAGAGCTCGTTTAGTGAACCGTCAGATCACTAGAAGCTTTA
TTGCGGTAGTTTATCACAGTTAAATTGCTAACGCAGTCAGTGCTTCTGACACAACAGTCTCGAACTTAAG
CTGCAGAAGTTGGTCGTGAGGCACTGGGCAGGTAAGTATCAAGGTTACAAGACAGGTTTAAGGAGACCAA
TAGAAACTGGGCTTGTCGAGACAGAGAAGACTCTTGCGTTTCTGATAGGCACCTATTGGTCTTACTGACA
TCCACTTTGCCTTTCTCTCCACAGGTGTCCACTCCCAGGCCACCATGGTGTCAAAGGGAGAAGAGTTGTT
TACCGGTGTTGTTCCCATACTGGTGGAACTGGATGGTGACGTCAATGGACACAAGTTTAGCGTTTCTGGC
GAAGGAGAAGGCGATGCTACCTATGGCAAACTGACCCTCAAACTGATCTGTACGACTGGAAAGTTGCCTG
TACCTTGGCCAACACTGGTCACAACCTTGGGCTATGGGCTGCAATGCTTTGCCCGTTATCCTGATCACAT
GAAGCAACATGACTTCTTTAAGTCTGCTATGCCAGAGGGATATGTGCAGGAACGGACTATCTTCTTCAAG
GACGACGGCAACTACAAGACGAGAGCTGAGGTGAAATTTGAGGGTGACACACTGGTGAATCGCATAGAGC
TGAAAGGCATCGACTTCAAAGAAGATGGGAATATTCTCGGGCATAAACTCGAGTACAACTACAATTCCCA
CAACGTGTACATCACTGCCGATAAGCAGAAGAATGGGATTAAGGCGAACTTCAAGATCCGACACAACATC
GAGGGGAGCTCTGCCAGCGGTGGCAGCACCTCCGGAGTGCAGGTGGAAACCATCTCCCCAGGAGACGGGC
GCACCTTCCCCAAGCGCGGCCAGACCTGCGTGGTGCACTACACCGGGATGCTTGAAGATGGAAAGAAATT
TGATTCCTCCCGGGACAGAAACAAGCCCTTTAAGTTTATGCTAGGCAAGCAGGAGGTGATCCGAGGCTGG
GAAGAAGGGGTTGCCCAGATGAGTGTGGGTCAGAGAGCCAAACTGACTATATCTCCAGATTATGCCTATG
GTGCCACTGGGCACCCAGGCATCATCCCACCACATGCCACTCTCGTCTTCGATGTGGAGCTTCTAAAACT
GGAATAAGAATTCAGATCCGCCCCTCTCCCTCCCCCCCCCCTAACGTTACTGGCCGAAGCCGCTTGGAAT
AAGGCCGGTGTGCGTTTGTCTATATGTTATTTTCCACCATATTGCCGTCTTTTGGCAATGTGAGGGCCCG
GAAACCTGGCCCTGTCTTCTTGACGAGCATTCCTAGGGGTCTTTCCCCTCTCGCCAAAGGAATGCAAGGT
CTGTTGAATGTCGTGAAGGAAGCAGTTCCTCTGGTAGCTTCTTGAAGACAAACAACGTCTGTAGCGACCC
TTTGCAGGCAGCGGAACCCCCCACCTGGCGACAGGTGCCTCTGCGGCCAAAAGCCACGTGTATAAGATAC
ACCTGCAAAGGCGGCACAACCCCAGTGCCACGTTGTGAGTTGGATAGTTGTGGAAAGAGTCAAATGGCTC
TCCTCAAGCGTATTCAACAAGGGGCTGAAGGATGCCCAGAAGGTACCCCATTGTATGGGATCTGATCTGG
GGCCTCGGTACACATGCTTTACATGTGTTTAGTCGAGGTTAAAAAAACGTCTAGGCCCCCCGAACCACGG
GGACGTGGTTTTCCTTTGAAAAACACGATGATAATATGGCCACAACCATGGTGAGCAAGGGCGAGGAGCT
GTTCACCGGGGTGGTGCCCATCCTGGTCGAGCTGGACGGCGACGTAAACGGCCACAAGTTCAGCGTGAGG
GGCGAGGGCGAGGGCGATGCCACCAACGGCAAGCTGACCCTGAAGTTCATCTGCACCACCGGCAAGCTGC
CCGTGCCCTGGCCCACCCTCGTGACCACCCTGAGCCACGGCGTGCAGTGCTTCGCCCGCTACCCCGACCA
CATGAAGCAGCACGACTTCTTCAAGTCCGCCATGCCCGAAGGCTACGTCCAGGAGCGCACCATCTTCTTC
AAGGACGACGGCACCTACAAGACCCGCGCCGAGGTGAAGTTCGAGGGCGACACCCTGGTGAACCGCATCG
AGCTGAAGGGCGTCGACTTCAAGGAGGACGGCAACATCCTGGGGCACAAGCTGGAGTACAACTTCAACAG
CCACAACATCTATATCATGGCCGTCAAGCAGAAGAACGGCATCAAGGTGAACTTCAAGATCCGCCACAAC
GTGGAGGACGGCAGCGTGCAGCTCGCCGACCACTACCAGCAGAACACCCCCATCGGCGACGGCCCCGTGC
TGCTGCCCGACAGCCACTACCTGAGCACCCAGTCCGTGCTGAGCAAAGACCCCAACGAGAAGCGCGATCA
CATGGTCCTGCTGGAGTTCCGCACCGCCGCCGGGATCACTCTCGGCATGGACGAGCTGTACAAGTAAACC
GGTGCTCGAGGTACCGATGAATAGCTAAGGTAGAGGCCGCAGGTAAGTATCAAGGTTACAAGACAGGTTT
AAGGAGACCAATAGAAACTGGGCTTGTCGAGACAGAGAAGACTCTTGCGTTTCTGATAGGCACCTATTGG
TCTTACTGACATCCACTTTGCCTTTCTCTCCACAGGTGTCGACAATCAACCTCTGGATTACAAAATTTGT
GAAAGATTGACTGGTATTCTTAACTATGTTGCTCCTTTTACGCTATGTGGATACGCTGCTTTAATGCCTT
TGTATCATGCTATTGCTTCCCGTATGGCTTTCATTTTCTCCTCCTTGTATAAATCCTGGTTGCTGTCTCT
TTATGAGGAGTTGTGGCCCGTTGTCAGGCAACGTGGCGTGGTGTGCACTGTGTTTGCTGACGCAACCCCC
ACTGGTTGGGGCATTGCCACCACCTGTCAGCTCCTTTCCGGGACTTTCGCTTTCCCCCTCCCTATTGCCA
CGGCGGAACTCATCGCCGCCTGCCTTGCCCGCTGCTGGACAGGGGCTCGGCTGTTGGGCACTGACAATTC
CGTGGTGTTGTCGGGGAAGCTGACGTCCTTTCCATGGCTGCTCGCCTGTGTTGCCACCTGGATTCTGCGC
GGGACGTCCTTCTGCTACGTCCCTTCGGCCCTCAATCCAGCGGACCTTCCTTCCCGCGGCCTGCTGCCGG
CTCTGCGGCCTCTTCCGCGTCTTCGCCTTCGCCCTCAGACGAGTCGGATCTCCCTTTGGGCCGCCTCCCC
GCCTGGAATTCGAGCTCGGTACGATCAGCCTCGACTGTGCCTTCTAGTTGCCAGCCATCTGTTGTTTGCC
CCTCCCCCGTGCCTTCCTTGACCCTGGAAGGTGCCACTCCCACTGTCCTTTCCTAATAAAATGAGGAAAT
TGCATCGCATTGTCTGAGTAGGTGTCATTCTATTCTGGGGGGTGGGGTGGGGCAGGACAGCAAGGGGGAG
GATTGGGAAGACAATAGCCCAGCTTTTGTTCCCTTTAGTGAGGGTTAATTGCGCGCTTGGCGTAATCATG
GTCATAGCTGTTTCCTGTGTGAAATTGTTATCCGCTAATTCACTCCTCAGGTGCAGGCTGCCTATCAGAA
GGTGGTGGCTGGTGTGGCCAATGCCCTGGCTCACAAATACCACTGAGATCTTTTTCCCTCTGCCAAAAAT
TATGGGGACATCATGAAGCCCCTTGAGCATCTGACTTCTGGCTAATAAAGGAAATTTATTTTCATTGCAA
TAGTGTGTTGGAATTTTTTGTGTCTCTCACTCGGAAGGACATATGGGAGGGCAAATCATTTAAAACATCA
GAATGAGTATTTGGTTTAGAGTTTGGCAACATATGCCCATATGCTGGCTGCCATGAACAAAGGTTGGCTA
TAAAGAGGTCATCAGTATATGAAACAGCCCCCTGCTGTCCATTCCTTATTCCATAGAAAAGCCTTGACTT
GAGGTTAGATTTTTTTTATATTTTGTTTTGTGTTATTTTTTTCTTTAACATCCCTAAAATTTTCCTTACA
TGTTTTACTAGCCAGATTTTTCCTCCTCTCCTGACTACTCCCAGTCATAGCTGTCCCTCTTCTCTTATGG
AGATCGGCCGGCCGCCGGCGTCGACGCGCGCGGCCGCGGCGCGCCGTTGCTGGCGTTTTTCCATAGGCTC
CGCCCCCCTGACGAGCATCACAAAAATCGACGCTCAAGTCAGAGGTGGCGAAACCCGACAGGACTATAAA
GATACCAGGCGTTTCCCCCTGGAAGCTCCCTCGTGCGCTCTCCTGTTCCGACCCTGCCGCTTACCGGATA
CCTGTCCGCCTTTCTCCCTTCGGGAAGCGTGGCGCTTTCTCATAGCTCACGCTGTAGGTATCTCAGTTCG
GTGTAGGTCGTTCGCTCCAAGCTGGGCTGTGTGCACGAACCCCCCGTTCAGCCCGACCGCTGCGCCTTAT
CCGGTAACTATCGTCTTGAGTCCAACCCGGTAAGACACGACTTATCGCCACTGGCAGCAGCCACTGGTAA
CAGGATTAGCAGAGCGAGGTATGTAGGCGGTGCTACAGAGTTCTTGAAGTGGTGGCCTAACTACGGCTAC
ACTAGAAGAACAGTATTTGGTATCTGCGCTCTGCTGAAGCCAGTTACCTTCGGAAAAAGAGTTGGTAGCT
CTTGATCCGGCAAACAAACCACCGCTGGTAGCGGTGGTTTTTTTGTTTGCAAGCAGCAGATTACGCGCAG
AAAAAAAGGATCTCAAGAAGATCCTTTGATCTTTTCTACGGGGTCTGACGCTCAGTGGAACGAAAACTCA
CGTTAAGGGATTTTGGTCATGAGATTATCAAAAAGGATCTTCACCTAGATCCTTTTAAATTAAAAATGAA
GTTTTAAATCAATCTAAAGTATATATGAGTAAACTTGGTCTGACAGTTACCAATGCTTAATCAGTGAGGC
ACCTATCTCAGCGATCTGTCTATTTCGTTCATCCATAGTTGCCTGACTCCCCGTCGTGTAGATAACTACG
ATACGGGAGGGCTTACCATCTGGCCCCAGTGCTGCAATGATACCGCGAGACCCACGCTCACCGGCTCCAG
ATTTATCAGCAATAAACCAGCCAGCCGGAAGGGCCGAGCGCAGAAGTGGTCCTGCAACTTTATCCGCCTC
CATCCAGTCTATTAATTGTTGCCGGGAAGCTAGAGTAAGTAGTTCGCCAGTTAATAGTTTGCGCAACGTT
GTTGCCATTGCTACAGGCATCGTGGTGTCACGCTCGTCGTTTGGTATGGCTTCATTCAGCTCCGGTTCCC
AACGATCAAGGCGAGTTACATGATCCCCCATGTTGTGCAAAAAAGCGGTTAGCTCCTTCGGTCCTCCGAT
CGTTGTCAGAAGTAAGTTGGCCGCAGTGTTATCACTCATGGTTATGGCAGCACTGCATAATTCTCTTACT
GTCATGCCATCCGTAAGATGCTTTTCTGTGACTGGTGAGTACTCAACCAAGTCATTCTGAGAATAGTGTA
TGCGGCGACCGAGTTGCTCTTGCCCGGCGTCAATACGGGATAATACCGCGCCACATAGCAGAACTTTAAA
AGTGCTCATCATTGGAAAACGTTCTTCGGGGCGAAAACTCTCAAGGATCTTACCGCTGTTGAGATCCAGT
TCGATGTAACCCACTCGTGCACCCAACTGATCTTCAGCATCTTTTACTTTCACCAGCGTTTCTGGGTGAG
CAAAAACAGGAAGGCAAAATGCCGCAAAAAAGGGAATAAGGGCGACACGGAAATGTTGAATACTCATACT
CTTCCTTTTTCAATATTATTGAAGCATTTATCAGGGTTATTGTCTCATGAGCGGATACATATTTGAATGT
ATTTAGAAAAATAAACAAATAGGGGTTCCGCGCACATTTCCCCGAAAAGTGCCACCTGACGTCTAAGAAA
CCATTATTATCATGACATTAACCTATAAAAATAGGCGTATCACGAGGCCCTTTCGTCTACGCGCGCGCCG
GCGGCGCGCCGTCGACGGCCGGCCGCGGCCGC
Features (pLannotate 1.2.2; 17 found; start..end, strand, type, name):
    155..532     +  enhancer       CMV enhancer: human cytomegalovirus immediate early enhancer
    534..733     +  promoter       CMV promoter: human cytomegalovirus (CMV) immediate early promoter
    872..1004    +  intron         chimeric intron: chimera between introns from human β-globin and immunoglobulin heavy chain genes
   1031..1552    +  CDS            (3-F)Tyr-EGFP (fragment): (3-F)Tyr-EGFP is a basic (constitutively fluorescent) green fluorescent protein published in 2004, derived from Aequorea victoria.
   1574..1894    +  CDS            DmrB: F36V mutant of FK506-binding protein FKBP12 binds synthetic ligands that do not bind wild-type FKBP
   1911..2497    +  misc_feature   IRES2: internal ribosome entry site (IRES) of the encephalomyocarditis virus (EMCV)
   2498..3217    +  CDS            EBFP2: enhanced blue variant of GFP (Ai et al., 2007) mammalian codon-optimized
   3263..3395    +  intron         chimeric intron: chimera between introns from human β-globin and immunoglobulin heavy chain genes
   3404..3992    +  misc_feature   WPRE: woodchuck hepatitis virus posttranscriptional regulatory element
   3996..4012    +  misc_feature   MCS (fragment): pUC18/19 multiple cloning site
   4025..4136    +  polyA_signal   bGH poly(A) signal: bovine growth hormone polyadenylation signal
   4232..4250    -  promoter       T3 promoter: promoter for bacteriophage T3 RNA polymerase
   4309..4383    +  CDS            HBB (fragment): HBB_PONPY - Experimental evidence at transcript level: Swiss-Prot protein existence level 2. Involved in oxygen transport from the lung to the various peripheral tissues. From Pongo pygmaeus (Bornean orangutan).
   4454..4509    +  polyA_signal   β-globin poly(A) signal: rabbit β-globin polyadenylation signal (Gil and Proudfoot, 1987)
   4888..5476    -  rep_origin     ori: high-copy-number ColE1/pMB1/pBR322/pUC origin of replication
   5647..6507    -  CDS            AmpR: β-lactamase; bla; confers resistance to ampicillin, carbenicillin, and related antibiotics
   6508..6612    -  promoter       AmpR promoter: bla
