[The description below was written by a language model from this plasmid's Addgene catalogue record and pLannotate feature annotations shown in this document.]
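Description:
pRDAX-216 N-Tag Venus173/155[1] L10 FKBP EBPF2 is a custom-built mammalian expression plasmid of about 6.8 kb made for protein–protein interaction assays based on bimolecular or trimolecular fluorescence complementation (BiFC/TriFC). It is propagated in E. coli at high copy from a ColE1/pUC-type origin and selected with ampicillin through the β-lactamase gene and its own promoter. No mammalian selection marker is annotated, which is consistent with transient transfection use.

Expression is driven by the human CMV immediate-early enhancer and promoter, followed by a chimeric β-globin/immunoglobulin intron that promotes efficient processing of the transcript. The first open reading frame begins with a roughly 520 bp GFP-family fragment. The annotation software labels this as an EGFP derivative, but the plasmid name indicates it is an N-terminal, non-fluorescent Venus fragment split around residues 173/155. This fragment sits immediately upstream of FKBP, presumably joined by the linker denoted "L10" in the name. The catalogue lists the insert as mouse FKBP, whereas the feature table matches it to DmrB, the F36V form of FKBP12 that binds synthetic ligands; the record does not resolve this difference. Downstream, an EMCV IRES allows cap-independent translation of EBFP2 from the same mRNA, so blue fluorescence can report transfection and expression level independently of complementation. A second chimeric intron, a WPRE and the bGH polyadenylation signal complete the cassette, with a β-globin fragment and rabbit β-globin poly(A) signal lying further downstream.

In use, Venus fluorescence should be reconstituted only when the FKBP fusion is brought close to a partner protein carrying the complementary Venus fragment. The record does not name the intended partner constructs.
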