Addgene plasmid #129949: pRDAX-216 N-Tag Venus173/155[1] L10 FKBP EBPF2
Purpose: PPI (BiFC/TriFC) assay vector
Depositing lab: Gary Lewin. Depositing organization: Max-Delbrueck-Centrum fuer Molekulare Medizin (MDC).
Backbone
  Vector backbone: custom built
  Vector type: Mammalian Expression
Growth in bacteria
  Bacterial resistance: Ampicillin, 100 μg/mL
  Growth temperature: 37°C
  Growth strain: DH5alpha
  Copy number: High Copy
Gene/Insert
  Gene/Insert name: FKBP
  Species: M. musculus (mouse)
  Cloning method: Restriction Enzyme; 5′ cloning site unknown (unknown if destroyed); 3′ cloning site unknown (unknown if destroyed)
Terms and licenses: Academic/Nonprofit Terms; Industry Terms: Not Available to Industry
How to cite: pRDAX-216 N-Tag Venus173/155[1] L10 FKBP EBPF2 was a gift from Gary Lewin (Addgene plasmid # 129949 ; http://n2t.net/addgene:129949 ; RRID:Addgene_129949)
